Addgene plasmid #137688: pHM038Env
Purpose: Express HIV Env which is isolated a from IRB approved HIV infected patient samples from Singapore and cloned into expression vector (pcDNA 3.1)
Depositing lab: Anjali Joshi. Depositing organization: Texas Tech University Health Sciences Center El Paso. Publication: HIV-1 subtype CRF01_AE and B differ in utilization of low levels of CCR5, Maraviroc susceptibility and potential N-glycosylation sites. Joshi A, Cox EK, Sedano MJ, Punke EB, Lee RT, Maurer-Stroh S, Kaur P, Ng OT, Garg H. Virology. 2017 Dec;512:222-233. doi: 10.1016/j.virol.2017.09.026. Epub 2017 Oct 9. PubMed 29020646.
Backbone
  Vector backbone: pcDNA3.1D/V5-His-TOPO
  Backbone manufacturer: Invitrogen
  Vector type: Mammalian Expression
  Selectable markers: Neomycin (select with G418)
Growth in bacteria
  Bacterial resistance: Ampicillin, 100 μg/mL
  Growth temperature: 37°C
  Growth strain: DH5alpha
  Copy number: High Copy
Gene/Insert
  Gene/Insert name: HIV-1 Envelope Glycoprotein
  Species: HIV-1
  Insert size (bp): 2583
  GenBank ID: KY213738.1
  Cloning method: TOPO Cloning
Terms and licenses: Academic/Nonprofit Terms; Industry Terms: Not Available to Industry
Depositor comments: HIV-1 infected Patient Samples from Singapore, reverse transcribed RNA cloned into expression vector
How to cite: pHM038Env was a gift from Anjali Joshi (Addgene plasmid # 137688 ; http://n2t.net/addgene:137688 ; RRID:Addgene_137688)
