[The description below was written by a language model from this plasmid's Addgene catalogue record and pLannotate feature annotations shown in this document.]
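Description:
pHM038Env is a mammalian expression plasmid built on the Invitrogen pcDNA3.1D/V5-His-TOPO backbone that carries a patient-derived HIV-1 envelope glycoprotein gene. According to the record, the insert was obtained by reverse-transcribing viral RNA from samples of HIV-1-infected individuals in Singapore and introducing the amplified product by TOPO cloning. The sequenced plasmid is about 8.5 kb. It is maintained in E. coli through a high-copy ColE1/pUC-type origin with ampicillin selection from a β-lactamase gene under its own promoter. An f1 origin is also present. For mammalian cells, an SV40 early promoter drives a neomycin phosphotransferase gene followed by an SV40 polyadenylation signal, which allows G418 selection.

The payload is a full-length env open reading frame of roughly 2.6 kb, placed downstream of the human CMV immediate-early enhancer and promoter and terminated by the bovine growth hormone poly(A) signal. A T7 promoter lies between the CMV promoter and the insert. The annotation also detects short tat and nef fragments flanking env, consistent with the amplified segment extending slightly beyond the env coding region into neighbouring, overlapping viral reading frames. A V5 epitope tag from the backbone sits downstream of the insert, separated from env by the nef fragment, and the record does not indicate that it is fused in frame to Env. Several other small hits (a truncated LTR fragment, lac elements, a ble fragment) appear to be backbone remnants or annotation matches rather than functional parts. The associated publication compared subtype CRF01_AE and B envelopes for use of low CCR5 levels, maraviroc susceptibility and potential N-glycosylation sites, so the plasmid serves to express a primary-isolate Env for such coreceptor-usage and inhibitor-sensitivity studies.
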