Features (pLannotate 1.2.2; 23 found; start..end, strand, type, name):
     28..80      -  misc_feature   bom (fragment): basis of mobility region from pBR322
    235..614     +  enhancer       CMV enhancer: human cytomegalovirus immediate early enhancer
    615..818     +  promoter       CMV promoter: human cytomegalovirus (CMV) immediate early promoter
    814..847     +  LTR            5' LTR (truncated) (fragment): truncated 5' long terminal repeat (LTR) from HIV-1
    863..881     +  promoter       T7 promoter: promoter for bacteriophage T7 RNA polymerase
    927..1037    +  CDS            tat (fragment): TAT_HV1Z2 - Experimental evidence at protein level: Swiss-Prot protein existence level 1. Extracellular circulating Tat can be endocytosed by surrounding uninfected cells via the binding to several surface receptors such as CD26, CXCR4, heparan sulfate proteoglycans (HSPG) or LDLR. Neurons are rarely infected, but they internalize Tat via their LDLR. Through its interaction with nuclear HATs, Tat is potentially able to control the acetylation-dependent cellular gene expression. Modulates the expression of many cellular genes involved in cell survival, proliferation or in coding for cytokines o
   1217..3796    +  CDS            env: ENV_HV1S3 - Experimental evidence at protein level: Swiss-Prot protein existence level 1. [Transmembrane protein gp41]: Acts as a class I viral fusion protein. Under the current model, the protein has at least 3 conformational states: pre-fusion native state, pre-hairpin intermediate state, and post-fusion hairpin state. During fusion of viral and target intracellular membranes, the coiled coil regions (heptad repeats) assume a trimer-of-hairpins structure, positioning the fusion peptide in close proximity to the C-terminal region of the ectodomain. The formation of this structure appears to d
   3801..3908    +  CDS            nef (fragment): NEF_HV1Z2 - Experimental evidence at protein level: Swiss-Prot protein existence level 1. Extracellular Nef protein targets CD4(+) T-lymphocytes for apoptosis by interacting with CXCR4 surface receptors. From Human immunodeficiency virus type 1 group M subtype D (isolate Z2/CDC-Z34) (HIV-1).
   3991..4032    +  CDS            V5 tag: epitope tag from simian virus 5
   4088..4312    +  polyA_signal   bGH poly(A) signal: bovine growth hormone polyadenylation signal
   4316..4337    +  promoter       SV40 promoter (fragment): SV40 enhancer and early promoter
   4358..4786    +  rep_origin     f1 ori (sequence partly withheld): f1 bacteriophage origin of replication; arrow indicates direction of (+) strand synthesis
   4800..5129    +  promoter       SV40 promoter: SV40 enhancer and early promoter
   5196..5987    +  CDS            neo: KKA2_KLEPN - Also known as kan, nptII. Experimental evidence at protein level: Swiss-Prot protein existence level 1. Resistance to kanamycin, neomycin, paromomycin, ribostamycin, butirosin and gentamicin B. From Klebsiella pneumoniae.
   6013..6171    +  CDS            ble (fragment): BLE_KLEPN - Experimental evidence at protein level: Swiss-Prot protein existence level 1. Binding protein with a strong affinity to the bleomycin family of antibiotics. Binds to CL990; an antimitotic-antibiotic compound. From Klebsiella pneumoniae.
   6166..6287    +  polyA_signal   SV40 poly(A) signal: SV40 polyadenylation signal
   6360..6376    -  protein_bind   lac operator: The lac repressor binds to the lac operator to inhibit transcription in E. coli. This inhibition can be relieved by adding lactose or isopropyl-β-D-thiogalactopyranoside (IPTG). lac repressor encoded by lacI
   6384..6414    -  promoter       lac promoter: promoter for the E. coli lac operon
   6429..6450    -  protein_bind   CAP binding site: CAP binding activates transcription in the presence of cAMP. E. coli catabolite activator protein
   6463..6555    -  CDS            lacI (fragment): lac repressor; lacI; The lac repressor binds to the lac operator to inhibit transcription in E. coli. This inhibition can be relieved by adding lactose or isopropyl-β-D-thiogalactopyranoside (IPTG).
   6738..7326    -  rep_origin     ori: high-copy-number ColE1/pMB1/pBR322/pUC origin of replication
   7497..8357    -  CDS            AmpR: β-lactamase; bla; confers resistance to ampicillin, carbenicillin, and related antibiotics
   8358..8462    -  promoter       AmpR promoter: bla
>Addgene plasmid #137688 | pHM038Env | addgene full sequence | sequence record 274142 | Addgene NGS Result
GACGGATCGGGAGATCTCCCGATCCCCTATGGTGCACTCTCAGTACAATCTGCTCTGATGCCGCATAGTT
AAGCCAGTATCTGCTCCCTGCTTGTGTGTTGGAGGTCGCTGAGTAGTGCGCGAGCAAAATTTAAGCTACA
ACAAGGCAAGGCTTGACCGACAATTGCATGAAGAATCTGCTTAGGGTTAGGCGTTTTGCGCTGCTTCGCG
ATGTACGGGCCAGATATACGCGTTGACATTGATTATTGACTAGTTATTAATAGTAATCAATTACGGGGTC
ATTAGTTCATAGCCCATATATGGAGTTCCGCGTTACATAACTTACGGTAAATGGCCCGCCTGGCTGACCG
CCCAACGACCCCCGCCCATTGACGTCAATAATGACGTATGTTCCCATAGTAACGCCAATAGGGACTTTCC
ATTGACGTCAATGGGTGGAGTATTTACGGTAAACTGCCCACTTGGCAGTACATCAAGTGTATCATATGCC
AAGTACGCCCCCTATTGACGTCAATGACGGTAAATGGCCCGCCTGGCATTATGCCCAGTACATGACCTTA
TGGGACTTTCCTACTTGGCAGTACATCTACGTATTAGTCATCGCTATTACCATGGTGATGCGGTTTTGGC
AGTACATCAATGGGCGTGGATAGCGGTTTGACTCACGGGGATTTCCAAGTCTCCACCCCATTGACGTCAA
TGGGAGTTTGTTTTGGCACCAAAATCAACGGGACTTTCCAAAATGTCGTAACAACTCCGCCCCATTGACG
CAAATGGGCGGTAGGCGTGTACGGTGGGAGGTCTATATAAGCAGAGCTCTCTGGCTAACTAGAGAACCCA
CTGCTTACTGGCTTATCGAAATTAATACGACTCACTATAGGGAGACCCAAGCTGGCTAGTTAAGCTTGGT
ACCGAGCTCGGATCCAGTACCCTTCACCGATCAAGCTTTAGGCATCTCCTATGGCAGGAAGAAGCGGAAG
CACCGACGAGGAACTCCTCCGTGCAGTAAGGATCATCAAAATCCTATACCAAAGCAGTAAGTAAACATAT
GTAATGACACCTTTAGAAATTAGTGCAATAGTAGGACTGATAGTAGCGCTAATCTTAGCAATAGTAGTGT
GGACTATAGTAGCTATAGAATATAGAAAATTACTAAGGCAAAAGAAAATAGACAGGTTAATTAGAAGAAT
AAGTGAAAGAGCAGAAGACAGTGGAAATGAGAGTGAGGGAGACACAGATGAATTGGCCAAACTTGTGGAA
ATGGGGAACTTTGATCATTGGGTTGGTGATGATGTGTAGTGCCTCAGACAAATTGTGGGTTACAGTTTTT
TATGGGGTTCCTGTGTGGAGAGATGCAAAGACCACCCTATTTTGTGCATCAGATGCCAAAGCACATGAGA
GAGAAGTGCACAATGTCTGGGCCACACATGCTTGTGTACCCACAGACCCCAACCCACAAGAAATATACCT
GGTAAATGTAACAGAAAATTTTAACATGTGGAAAAACAACATGGTAGAGCAGATGCATGAGGATATAATC
AGTTTATGGGATCAAAGTCTACAACCATGTGTAAAGTTAACTCCTCTCTGTGTTTCTTTAAAGTGTACCA
GTGCTAACTTGACCGGAAGTATAACCAATTTCTCTACTAACTCTAAAATAATAGGAAACATAACAGATGA
TGTAAAAAACTGTACTTTTAATATGACCACAGTACTAAGAGATAAGAAGCAAAAGACGTATGCACTTTTT
TATAAGCTTGATATAGTACAAATTGGAAATAATAGTAATAGTAGTAAGTATAGTGAGTATAGGTTAATAA
ATTGTAATACTTCAGTCATTAAGCAGGCTTGTCCAAAGATATCCTTTGATCCAATTCCTATACATTATTG
TGCTCCAGCTGGTTATGCGATTCTAAAGTGCAATAATAAGGCTTTCAATGGGACAGGGCCATGTACAAAT
GTCAGCTCAGTACAATGCACACATGGAATTAAGCCAGTAGTATCAACTCAATTGCTGTTAAATGGCAGTC
TATCAGAAGGAGAGATAATAATCCGATCTGAAAATCTCACAAACAATGCCAAAACCATAATAGTGCACCT
TAATAAATCTGTAGCAATCAACTGTACCAGACCCTCCAACAATACAAGGCAAAGTATAACTATAGGACCA
GGACAGATGTTCTATAGAAGAGGAGACATAATAGGAGATATAAGGCAAGCATTTTGTGAGGTTAATGGGG
CACAATGGAATGAAACTTTAAAAAAGGTAGCTGGAAAATTAAGAGAGCACTTTAATAGGACAATAGTCTT
TCAACCACACTCAGGAGGAGATCCAGAAATTACAATGCATCATTTTAATTGTAGAGGGGAATTTTTCTAT
TGCAATACTTCAAAACTGTTTACTTGGAATGAAACCATGGGGGGGCATAATAGCACTAATGGCACTATCA
CACTTCCATGCAGGATAAAGCAAATTATAAACATGTGGCAGGGAGCAGGACAAGCAATGTATGCTCCTCC
CATCAGTGGAGCAATTAATTGTGTATCAAATATTACAGGAATACTATTGACAAGAGATGGTGGTGAAATT
AATAGGACTGATGAGACCTTCAGACCTGAAGGAGGAAATATAAAGGACAATTGGAGAAGTGAATTATATA
AATATAAAGTAGTACAAATTGAACCACTAGGAATAGCACCCACCAAGGCAAAGAGAAGAGTGGTGGAGAG
AGAAAAAAGAGCAGTGGGAATAGGAGCTATGATCTTTGGGTTCTTAGGAGCAGCCGGAAGCACTATGGGC
GCGGCGGCAATAACGCTGACGGGACAAGCCAGACAACTATTGTCTGGTATAGTGCAACAGCAAAGCAATT
TGCTGAGGGCTATAGAGGCGCAGCAGCATATGTTGCAACTCACAGTCTGGGGCATTAAACAGCTCCAGGC
AAGAGTCCTGGCTGTGGAAAGATACCTAAAAGATCAAAAGTTCCTAGGACTTTGGGGCTGCTCCGGAAAA
ATCATCTGCCCCACTGCTGTGCCTTGGAACATCTCTTGGAGTAATAGATCTTATGACGACATTTGGGACA
ACTTGACATGGGCACAATGGGAGAGAGAAATTAGCAATTACACAGGCATAATATTTGACATACTTACAGA
ATCGCAGAACCAGCAGGACAAGAATGAAAAGGATCTGTTAGAATTGGATAAATGGGCAAGTCTGTGGAAT
TGGTTTGACATAACAAGATGGCTGTGGTACATAAAAATATTTATAATGATAGTAGGAGGTTTAATAGGTT
TAAGAATAATTTTTGCTGTGCTTTCTATAGTGAATAGAGTCAGGCAGGGATACTCACCTTTGTCTTTCCA
GACCCTTACCCATCATCAGAGGGAACCCGACAGGCTCGAAAGAATCGAAGAAGAAGGTGGCGAGCAAGGC
AGAGACAGATCCGTGAGATTAGTCAGCGGATTCTTAGCACTTGCCTGGGACGATCTACGGAGCCTGTGCC
TCTTCAGCTACCACCGCTTGAGAGACTTCATCTTGATTGTAGCGAGGACTGTGGAACTTCTGGGACACAG
CAGTCTCAAGGGACTGAGACGGGGGTGGGAAGTCCTCAAATATTTGGGGAATCTTCTGGCATATTGGGGC
CAGGAACTAAAAATTAGTGCTATCTCTTTGCTTGATGCCACAGCAGTAGCAGTAGCGGGGTGGACAGATA
GGGTTATAGAAGTAGCACAAAGAACTGGGAGAGCCATTCTCCACATACCTAGGAGAATCAGACAGGGCTT
AGAAAGGGCTTTGCTATAATATGGGAGGCAAGTGGTCAAAAAGTAGCATAGTGGGATGGCCTCAGGTCAG
GGAAAGGATAAAGCGGACTCCTCCAGCAGCAGAAGGAGTAGGAGCAGTATCTCAAGACGGATCCAGCTAA
GGGTCAAGACAATTCTGCAGATATCCAGCACAGTGGCGGCCGCTCGAGTCTAGAGGGCCCGCGGTTCGAA
GGTAAGCCTATCCCTAACCCTCTCCTCGGTCTCGATTCTACGCGTACCGGTCATCATCACCATCACCATT
GAGTTTAAACCCGCTGATCAGCCTCGACTGTGCCTTCTAGTTGCCAGCCATCTGTTGTTTGCCCCTCCCC
CGTGCCTTCCTTGACCCTGGAAGGTGCCACTCCCACTGTCCTTTCCTAATAAAATGAGGAAATTGCATCG
CATTGTCTGAGTAGGTGTCATTCTATTCTGGGGGGTGGGGTGGGGCAGGACAGCAAGGGGGAGGATTGGG
AAGACAATAGCAGGCATGCTGGGGATGCGGTGGGCTCTATGGCTTCTGAGGCGGAAAGAACCAGCTGGGG
CTCTAGGGGGTATCCCC
[124 nt withheld, positions 4358-4481]
C
[91 nt withheld, positions 4483-4573]
A
[49 nt withheld, positions 4575-4623]
CCTTTGACGTTGGAGTCCACGTTCTTT
[37 nt withheld, positions 4651-4687]
ACCCTATCTCGGTCTATTCTTTTGATTTATAAGGGATTTTGCCGATTTCGGCCTATTGGTTAAAAAATGA
GCTGATTTAACAAAAATTTAACGCGAATTAATTCTGTGGAATGTGTGTCAGTTAGGGTGTGGAAAGTCCC
CAGGCTCCCCAGCAGGCAGAAGTATGCAAAGCATGCATCTCAATTAGTCAGCAACCAGGTGTGGAAAGTC
CCCAGGCTCCCCAGCAGGCAGAAGTATGCAAAGCATGCATCTCAATTAGTCAGCAACCATAGTCCCGCCC
CTAACTCCGCCCATCCCGCCCCTAACTCCGCCCAGTTCCGCCCATTCTCCGCCCCATGGCTGACTAATTT
TTTTTATTTATGCAGAGGCCGAGGCCGCCTCTGCCTCTGAGCTATTCCAGAAGTAGTGAGGAGGCTTTTT
TGGAGGCCTAGGCTTTTGCAAAAAGCTCCCGGGAGCTTGTATATCCATTTTCGGATCTGATCAAGAGACA
GGATGAGGATCGTTTCGCATGATTGAACAAGATGGATTGCACGCAGGTTCTCCGGCCGCTTGGGTGGAGA
GGCTATTCGGCTATGACTGGGCACAACAGACAATCGGCTGCTCTGATGCCGCCGTGTTCCGGCTGTCAGC
GCAGGGGCGCCCGGTTCTTTTTGTCAAGACCGACCTGTCCGGTGCCCTGAATGAACTGCAGGACGAGGCA
GCGCGGCTATCGTGGCTGGCCACGACGGGCGTTCCTTGCGCAGCTGTGCTCGACGTTGTCACTGAAGCGG
GAAGGGACTGGCTGCTATTGGGCGAAGTGCCGGGGCAGGATCTCCTGTCATCTCACCTTGCTCCTGCCGA
GAAAGTATCCATCATGGCTGATGCAATGCGGCGGCTGCATACGCTTGATCCGGCTACCTGCCCATTCGAC
CACCAAGCGAAACATCGCATCGAGCGAGCACGTACTCGGATGGAAGCCGGTCTTGTCGATCAGGATGATC
TGGACGAAGAGCATCAGGGGCTCGCGCCAGCCGAACTGTTCGCCAGGCTCAAGGCGCGCATGCCCGACGG
CGAGGATCTCGTCGTGACCCATGGCGATGCCTGCTTGCCGAATATCATGGTGGAAAATGGCCGCTTTTCT
GGATTCATCGACTGTGGCCGGCTGGGTGTGGCGGACCGCTATCAGGACATAGCGTTGGCTACCCGTGATA
TTGCTGAAGAGCTTGGCGGCGAATGGGCTGACCGCTTCCTCGTGCTTTACGGTATCGCCGCTCCCGATTC
GCAGCGCATCGCCTTCTATCGCCTTCTTGACGAGTTCTTCTGAGCGGGACTCTGGGGTTCGCGAAATGAC
CGACCAAGCGACGCCCAACCTGCCATCACGAGATTTCGATTCCACCGCCGCCTTCTATGAAAGGTTGGGC
TTCGGAATCGTTTTCCGGGACGCCGGCTGGATGATCCTCCAGCGCGGGGATCTCATGCTGGAGTTCTTCG
CCCACCCCAACTTGTTTATTGCAGCTTATAATGGTTACAAATAAAGCAATAGCATCACAAATTTCACAAA
TAAAGCATTTTTTTCACTGCATTCTAGTTGTGGTTTGTCCAAACTCATCAATGTATCTTATCATGTCTGT
ATACCGTCGACCTCTAGCTAGAGCTTGGCGTAATCATGGTCATAGCTGTTTCCTGTGTGAAATTGTTATC
CGCTCACAATTCCACACAACATACGAGCCGGAAGCATAAAGTGTAAAGCCTGGGGTGCCTAATGAGTGAG
CTAACTCACATTAATTGCGTTGCGCTCACTGCCCGCTTTCCAGTCGGGAAACCTGTCGTGCCAGCTGCAT
TAATGAATCGGCCAACGCGCGGGGAGAGGCGGTTTGCGTATTGGGCGCTCTTCCGCTTCCTCGCTCACTG
ACTCGCTGCGCTCGGTCGTTCGGCTGCGGCGAGCGGTATCAGCTCACTCAAAGGCGGTAATACGGTTATC
CACAGAATCAGGGGATAACGCAGGAAAGAACATGTGAGCAAAAGGCCAGCAAAAGGCCAGGAACCGTAAA
AAGGCCGCGTTGCTGGCGTTTTTCCATAGGCTCCGCCCCCCTGACGAGCATCACAAAAATCGACGCTCAA
GTCAGAGGTGGCGAAACCCGACAGGACTATAAAGATACCAGGCGTTTCCCCCTGGAAGCTCCCTCGTGCG
CTCTCCTGTTCCGACCCTGCCGCTTACCGGATACCTGTCCGCCTTTCTCCCTTCGGGAAGCGTGGCGCTT
TCTCATAGCTCACGCTGTAGGTATCTCAGTTCGGTGTAGGTCGTTCGCTCCAAGCTGGGCTGTGTGCACG
AACCCCCCGTTCAGCCCGACCGCTGCGCCTTATCCGGTAACTATCGTCTTGAGTCCAACCCGGTAAGACA
CGACTTATCGCCACTGGCAGCAGCCACTGGTAACAGGATTAGCAGAGCGAGGTATGTAGGCGGTGCTACA
GAGTTCTTGAAGTGGTGGCCTAACTACGGCTACACTAGAAGAACAGTATTTGGTATCTGCGCTCTGCTGA
AGCCAGTTACCTTCGGAAAAAGAGTTGGTAGCTCTTGATCCGGCAAACAAACCACCGCTGGTAGCGGTGG
TTTTTTTGTTTGCAAGCAGCAGATTACGCGCAGAAAAAAAGGATCTCAAGAAGATCCTTTGATCTTTTCT
ACGGGGTCTGACGCTCAGTGGAACGAAAACTCACGTTAAGGGATTTTGGTCATGAGATTATCAAAAAGGA
TCTTCACCTAGATCCTTTTAAATTAAAAATGAAGTTTTAAATCAATCTAAAGTATATATGAGTAAACTTG
GTCTGACAGTTACCAATGCTTAATCAGTGAGGCACCTATCTCAGCGATCTGTCTATTTCGTTCATCCATA
GTTGCCTGACTCCCCGTCGTGTAGATAACTACGATACGGGAGGGCTTACCATCTGGCCCCAGTGCTGCAA
TGATACCGCGAGACCCACGCTCACCGGCTCCAGATTTATCAGCAATAAACCAGCCAGCCGGAAGGGCCGA
GCGCAGAAGTGGTCCTGCAACTTTATCCGCCTCCATCCAGTCTATTAATTGTTGCCGGGAAGCTAGAGTA
AGTAGTTCGCCAGTTAATAGTTTGCGCAACGTTGTTGCCATTGCTACAGGCATCGTGGTGTCACGCTCGT
CGTTTGGTATGGCTTCATTCAGCTCCGGTTCCCAACGATCAAGGCGAGTTACATGATCCCCCATGTTGTG
CAAAAAAGCGGTTAGCTCCTTCGGTCCTCCGATCGTTGTCAGAAGTAAGTTGGCCGCAGTGTTATCACTC
ATGGTTATGGCAGCACTGCATAATTCTCTTACTGTCATGCCATCCGTAAGATGCTTTTCTGTGACTGGTG
AGTACTCAACCAAGTCATTCTGAGAATAGTGTATGCGGCGACCGAGTTGCTCTTGCCCGGCGTCAATACG
GGATAATACCGCGCCACATAGCAGAACTTTAAAAGTGCTCATCATTGGAAAACGTTCTTCGGGGCGAAAA
CTCTCAAGGATCTTACCGCTGTTGAGATCCAGTTCGATGTAACCCACTCGTGCACCCAACTGATCTTCAG
CATCTTTTACTTTCACCAGCGTTTCTGGGTGAGCAAAAACAGGAAGGCAAAATGCCGCAAAAAAGGGAAT
AAGGGCGACACGGAAATGTTGAATACTCATACTCTTCCTTTTTCAATATTATTGAAGCATTTATCAGGGT
TATTGTCTCATGAGCGGATACATATTTGAATGTATTTAGAAAAATAAACAAATAGGGGTTCCGCGCACAT
TTCCCCGAAAAGTGCCACCTGACGTC
