>Addgene plasmid #137688 | pHM038Env | depositor partial sequence | sequence record 265820 | Env Sequence only
ATGAGAGTGAGGGAGACACAGATGAATTGGCCAAACTTGTGGAAATGGGGAACTTTGATCATTGGGTTGG
TGATGATGTGTAGTGCCTCAGACAAATTGTGGGTTACAGTTTTTTATGGGGTTCCTGTGTGGAGAGATGC
AAAGACCACCCTATTTTGTGCATCAGATGCCAAAGCACATGAGAGAGAAGTGCACAATGTCTGGGCCACA
CATGCTTGTGTACCCACAGACCCCAACCCACAAGAAATATACCTGGTAAATGTAACAGAAAATTTTAACA
TGTGGAAAAACAACATGGTAGAGCAGATGCATGAGGATATAATCAGTTTATGGGATCAAAGTCTACAACC
ATGTGTAAAGTTAACTCCTCTCTGTGTTTCTTTAAAGTGTACCAGTGCTAACTTGACCGGAAGTATAACC
AATTTCTCTACTAACTCTAAAATAATAGGAAACATAACAGATGATGTAAAAAACTGTACTTTTAATATGA
CCACAGTACTAAGAGATAAGAAGCAAAAGACGTATGCACTTTTTTATAAGCTTGATATAGTACAAATTGG
AAATAATAGTAATAGTAGTAAGTATAGTGAGTATAGGTTAATAAATTGTAATACTTCAGTCATTAAGCAG
GCTTGTCCAAAGATATCCTTTGATCCAATTCCTATACATTATTGTGCTCCAGCTGGTTATGCGATTCTAA
AGTGCAATAATAAGGCTTTCAATGGGACAGGGCCATGTACAAATGTCAGCTCAGTACAATGCACACATGG
AATTAAGCCAGTAGTATCAACTCAATTGCTGTTAAATGGCAGTCTATCAGAAGGAGAGATAATAATCCGA
TCTGAAAATCTCACAAACAATGCCAAAACCATAATAGTGCACCTTAATAAATCTGTAGCAATCAACTGTA
CCAGACCCTCCAACAATACAAGGCAAAGTATAACTATAGGACCAGGACAGATGTTCTATAGAAGAGGAGA
CATAATAGGAGATATAAGGCAAGCATTTTGTGAGGTTAATGGGGCACAATGGAATGAAACTTTAAAAAAG
GTAGCTGGAAAATTAAGAGAGCACTTTAATAGGACAATAGTCTTTCAACCACACTCAGGAGGAGATCCAG
AAATTACAATGCATCATTTTAATTGTAGAGGGGAATTTTTCTATTGCAATACTTCAAAACTGTTTACTTG
GAATGAAACCATGGGGGGGCATAATAGCACTAATGGCACTATCACACTTCCATGCAGGATAAAGCAAATT
ATAAACATGTGGCAGGGAGCAGGACAAGCAATGTATGCTCCTCCCATCAGTGGAGCAATTAATTGTGTAT
CAAATATTACAGGAATACTATTGACAAGAGATGGTGGTGAAATTAATAGGACTGATGAGACCTTCAGACC
TGAAGGAGGAAATATAAAGGACAATTGGAGAAGTGAATTATATAAATATAAAGTAGTACAAATTGAACCA
CTAGGAATAGCACCCACCAAGGCAAAGAGAAGAGTGGTGGAGAGAGAAAAAAGAGCAGTGGGAATAGGAG
CTATGATCTTTGGGTTCTTAGGAGCAGCCGGAAGCACTATGGGCGCGGCGGCAATAACGCTGACGGGACA
AGCCAGACAACTATTGTCTGGTATAGTGCAACAGCAAAGCAATTTGCTGAGGGCTATAGAGGCGCAGCAG
CATATGTTGCAACTCACAGTCTGGGGCATTAAACAGCTCCAGGCAAGAGTCCTGGCTGTGGAAAGATACC
TAAAAGATCAAAAGTTCCTAGGACTTTGGGGCTGCTCCGGAAAAATCATCTGCCCCACTGCTGTGCCTTG
GAACATCTCTTGGAGTAATAGATCTTATGACGACATTTGGGACAACTTGACATGGGCACAATGGGAGAGA
GAAATTAGCAATTACACAGGCATAATATTTGACATACTTACAGAATCGCAGAACCAGCAGGACAAGAATG
AAAAGGATCTGTTAGAATTGGATAAATGGGCAAGTCTGTGGAATTGGTTTGACATAACAAGATGGCTGTG
GTACATAAAAATATTTATAATGATAGTAGGAGGTTTAATAGGTTTAAGAATAATTTTTGCTGTGCTTTCT
ATAGTGAATAGAGTCAGGCAGGGATACTCACCTTTGTCTTTCCAGACCCTTACCCATCATCAGAGGGAAC
CCGACAGGCTCGAAAGAATCGAAGAAGAAGGTGGCGAGCAAGGCAGAGACAGATCCGTGAGATTAGTCAG
CGGATTCTTAGCACTTGCCTGGGACGATCTACGGAGCCTGTGCCTCTTCAGCTACCACCGCTTGAGAGAC
TTCATCTTGATTGTAGCGAGGACTGTGGAACTTCTGGGACACAGCAGTCTCAAGGGACTGAGACGGGGGT
GGGAAGTCCTCAAATATTTGGGGAATCTTCTGGCATATTGGGGCCAGGAACTAAAAATTAGTGCTATCTC
TTTGCTTGATGCCACAGCAGTAGCAGTAGCGGGGTGGACAGATAGGGTTATAGAAGTAGCACAAAGAACT
GGGAGAGCCATTCTCCACATACCTAGGAGAATCAGACAGGGCTTAGAAAGGGCTTTGCTATAA
